Addgene plasmid #80837: pQE30-SdeA
Purpose: Bacterial expression of SdeA
Depositing lab: Zhao-Qing Luo. Depositing organization: Purdue University. Publication: Ubiquitination independent of E1 and E2 enzymes by bacterial effectors. Qiu J, Sheedlo MJ, Yu K, Tan Y, Nakayasu ES, Das C, Liu X, Luo ZQ. Nature. 2016 May 5;533(7601):120-4. doi: 10.1038/nature17657. Epub 2016 Apr 6. PubMed 27049943.
Backbone
  Vector backbone: pQE-30
  Backbone manufacturer: Qiagen
  Vector type: Bacterial Expression
Growth in bacteria
  Bacterial resistance: Ampicillin, 100 μg/mL
  Growth temperature: 37°C
  Growth strain: DH5alpha
  Copy number: Unknown
Gene/Insert
  Gene/Insert name: SdeA
  Species: L. pneumophila Lp02
  Promoter: T5
  Tag / fusion protein: 6xHis (N terminal on backbone)
  Cloning method: Unknown
  Sequencing primers: 5′ pBRforEco 5'-AATAGGCGTATCACGAGGC; 3′ CAT-R
Terms and licenses: Academic/Nonprofit Terms; Industry Terms: Not Available to Industry
How to cite: pQE30-SdeA was a gift from Zhao-Qing Luo (Addgene plasmid # 80837 ; http://n2t.net/addgene:80837 ; RRID:Addgene_80837)
