[The description below was written by a language model from this plasmid's Addgene catalogue record.]
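Description:
pQE30-SdeA is a bacterial expression plasmid built on the commercial pQE-30 backbone and carrying the SdeA gene from Legionella pneumophila strain Lp02. It is propagated in standard E. coli cloning strains under ampicillin selection. The record lists the copy number as unknown and does not name the origin of replication, and no feature table is provided, so finer details of the backbone cannot be confirmed from the entry itself.

The SdeA coding sequence is placed downstream of the T5 promoter, a phage-derived promoter recognised by the host E. coli RNA polymerase, so expression does not depend on a T7 polymerase-bearing strain. In pQE-series vectors this promoter is generally paired with lac operator elements that allow IPTG-inducible control, although the record does not explicitly list these. The backbone supplies an N-terminal 6xHis tag fused in frame to SdeA, enabling purification of the recombinant protein by immobilised metal affinity chromatography and detection with anti-His reagents. The cloning method and the exact boundaries of the insert are not stated.

The stated purpose is bacterial expression of SdeA. The associated publication concerns ubiquitination carried out by bacterial effectors independently of the host E1 and E2 enzymes. This suggests the construct is used to produce purified His-tagged SdeA for biochemical and in vitro enzymatic studies of this unconventional ubiquitination activity.
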