>Addgene plasmid #80837 | pQE30-SdeA | addgene partial sequence | sequence record 156602 | pBRforEco 5'-AATAGGCGTATCACGAGGC-3'
TTTATTTGCTTTGTGAGCGGATAACAATTTCACACAGAATTCATTAAAGAGGAGAAATTAACTATGAGAG
GATCGCATCACCATCACCATCACGGATCCATCAGTTTGGGAGAAGCCATAATGCCTAAGTATGTCGAAGG
GGTAGAACTAACTCAAGAAGGTATGCATGCTATTTTTGCACGCATGGGGTATGGAGATATTACCAGCGGT
AGCATATACAACGGAGTGCCAACTATTGACACAGGTGCGCTAAACAGGCAAGGTTTTATGCCCGTGTTAA
CCGGGGTAGGACCACACAGAGACTCCGGCCACTGGATTATGTTAATCAAAGGTCCTGGCAACCAATACTA
CCTCTTTGACCCATTAGGCAAAACATCAGGTGAAGGCTATCAAAATATTTTAGCAGCCCAATTACCAATG
GGGTCTACCCTTTCTGTTATTCCCAATGGTTCCGGTTTGAATATGGGATTATGCGGCTACTGGGTCGCCT
CTGCTGGTTTAAGAGCACACCAGGCATTAAATCAACATAATCCCCCTACTTTGTTAAATGTGGGACAAAC
CATTACCAATGAAATGCGTAACGAACTCGATCATGACGGTTATCGAAAAATTACCGGATGGTTACGTGCT
GTTGCTGATGAATTCCCTGAAGGTGACCCACAATTAGATGGGAAAGCATTAAGAGAAAACACTGAAAAAG
ATTTAAAAATAGAAATTCCTACACTGGTTCTTCCTGGAAAAGATACCTCCCCTAAAGAAATGTCTGTTAA
ACCCACTGCACCACAAGATAAATCTGTGCCTGTTTGGAATGGGTTTTCATTATATACTGATGATACCGTT
AAAGCCGCGGCACAATACGCCTATGACAACTATCTGGGCAAA
