>Addgene plasmid #80837 | pQE30-SdeA | addgene partial sequence | sequence record 156603 | CAT-R 5'-GCAACTGACTGAAATGCCTC-3'
CGGTGGTATATCCAGTGATTTTTTTCTCCATTTTAGCTTCCTTAGCTCCTGAAAATCTCGCCAAGCTAGC
TTGGATTCTCACCAATAAAAAACGCCCGGCGGCAACCGAGCGTTCTGAACAAATCCAGATGGAGTTCTGA
GGTCATTACTGGATCTATCAACAGGAGTCCAAGCTCAGCTAATTAAGCTTGGCTGCAGGTCGACTTAAAA
TCCTATAGTTTTTTTATTGGATTCATCTTCTTCAACCATGACAAATTTCAAATGCTCAGGCTCTCTACCT
ATCTTGGTGGAAATGTCATCGATTGCTTTCATTCTTTCTTCCAGTTCATCTGGAGAAGTTGTTTTACCCG
CTAACTCAGTTAACAGTAAATGTAACTCCATCGCATTGTCTGTAGATATTCCCAATCCTTCTTGCAGTTC
AGAAGGTCTTTTCCTTGCCAAATTAGAGATTAGCTGATCCGTATCAATCTTGTCATTAAATAATTCATTT
TTGAATCGTGCAAGCGATTGCTGTTTAGTCCTGATGTCAAGTCGTTCGTCTGTGGTTAAACCTACTTTGT
TGGTAAGACCCCAGATTAGATTACCCACCATTCTTGTTATTCCAGCTTCTCTGTCCAGCCGATCCAGTTC
TCGTAATCTTGCATTTCTTGTTTTATCCAGATCGTCATGGTTAGCTTGACATACCTCACGTAATTGGGTA
ACGAAGACTTCGCTCTTGAGTTGCATTTGTACCATTTGAGGGTAGGCTTTTTGTTTTGCAACCAGCAAAT
CATTAAGTTTGGGAATATCCTCCCTTAGTTTTTCTGATGTCTTTGACTTATCCAATGTTTTTTCGAGTTT
TGCGAGTAACTCGAAATTTTGTTGAATTTCCTTTTCCTGTTCGTGAAAAGTTTTCGCTTCCATTTGAATT
GATGGACACCACGGGATGGTTGGTTATCCAAATCTGAAACCAGGGGATTGAATTAATGCGCTGGAAGCTG
CCGCCTTAATTTATTCCAAATC
